Addgene plasmid #120718: pLEX-FKBP-BclXL-Blasticidin
Purpose: Expresses mitochondrial membrane-targeted recruiter protein in mammalian cells & for virus production
Depositing lab: Paul Khavari. Depositing organization: Stanford University. Publication: The Functional Proximal Proteome of Oncogenic Ras Includes mTORC2. Kovalski JR, Bhaduri A, Zehnder AM, Neela PH, Che Y, Wozniak GG, Khavari PA. Mol Cell. 2019 Jan 4. pii: S1097-2765(18)31031-1. doi: 10.1016/j.molcel.2018.12.001. PubMed 30639242.
Backbone
  Vector backbone: pLEX
  Backbone manufacturer: Thermo Scientific
  Backbone size w/o insert (bp): 11000
  Total vector size (bp): 12000
  Modifications to backbone: Puromycin resistance cassette swapped for blasticidin resistance.
  Vector type: Mammalian Expression, Lentiviral
  Selectable markers: Blasticidin
Growth in bacteria
  Bacterial resistance: Ampicillin, 100 μg/mL
  Growth temperature: 37°C
  Growth strain: NEB Stable
  Copy number: Unknown
Gene/Insert
  Gene/Insert name: Bl2-like protein 1, isoform Bcl-X(L)
  Species: H. sapiens (human)
  Insert size (bp): 1206
  Mutation: 33 c-terminal amino acids
  Promoter: CMV
  Tag / fusion protein: FKBP (N terminal on insert); mCherry (N terminal on insert)
  Cloning method: Ligation Independent Cloning
  Sequencing primers: 5′ CACCAAAATCAACGGGACTT; 3′ ATATAGACAAACGCACACCGGCCT
Resource information
  A portion of this plasmid was derived from a plasmid made by: FKBP-mCherry-BclXL insert was cloned out of Addgene plasmid #72905.
Terms and licenses: Academic/Nonprofit Terms; Industry Terms: Not Available to Industry
How to cite: pLEX-FKBP-BclXL-Blasticidin was a gift from Paul Khavari (Addgene plasmid # 120718 ; http://n2t.net/addgene:120718 ; RRID:Addgene_120718)
