[The description below was written by a language model from this plasmid's Addgene catalogue record and pLannotate feature annotations shown in this document.]
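Description:
pLEX-FKBP-BclXL-Blasticidin is an HIV-1-based lentiviral and mammalian expression plasmid built on the pLEX backbone, in which the original puromycin cassette was replaced with blasticidin resistance. It is propagated in E. coli through a high-copy ColE1/pUC-type origin with ampicillin selection. An f1 origin is also present. The lentiviral transfer region is bounded by a truncated 5' LTR and a self-inactivating ΔU3 3' LTR. It contains the Ψ packaging signal with a gag fragment, the Rev response element for Rev-dependent nuclear export of the genomic RNA, and the cPPT/CTS element. The catalogue lists a total size of about 12 kb, while the sequenced record is 11,634 nt.

Within this region, the CMV enhancer/promoter drives a single fusion reading frame. It consists of human FKBP12 (FKBP1A), then mCherry, then a short C-terminal fragment of human Bcl-X(L), recorded as the last 33 amino acids. This tail serves as a mitochondrial membrane anchor, so the red fluorescent FKBP module is displayed on mitochondria. An EMCV IRES downstream links blasticidin S deaminase to the same transcript, so selection reports expression of the fusion, and a WPRE enhances transcript expression. The annotation also finds an EM7-driven bleomycin/Zeocin resistance gene in reverse orientation upstream of CMV. Outside the LTRs there is an SV40 promoter-driven hygromycin resistance cassette, although only blasticidin is listed as the mammalian marker.

The stated purpose is to express a mitochondrial membrane-targeted recruiter protein in mammalian cells, by transfection or after lentivirus production. FKBP domains are commonly used for chemically induced dimerization to relocalize partner proteins. The record does not name the partner or the dimerizer.
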