Features (pLannotate 1.2.2; 34 found; start..end, strand, type, name):
    377..634     +  LTR            5' LTR (truncated): truncated 5' long terminal repeat (LTR) from HIV-1
    681..806     +  misc_feature   HIV-1 Ψ: packaging signal of human immunodeficiency virus type 1
    790..1128    +  CDS            HIV-1 gag (fragment): gag protein from human immunodeficiency virus 1; gag
   1303..1536    +  misc_feature   RRE: The Rev response element (RRE) of HIV-1 allows for Rev-dependent mRNA export from the nucleus to the cytoplasm.
   1913..2013    +  CDS            Rev (fragment): human immunodeficiency virus 1 (HIV-1) Rev protein; rev; enhances nuclear export of unspliced and incompletely spliced viral mRNAs
   2063..2180    +  misc_feature   cPPT/CTS: central polypurine tract and central termination sequence of HIV-1
   2245..2619    -  CDS            BleoR: antibiotic-binding protein; Sh ble from Streptoalloteichus hindustanus; confers resistance to bleomycin, phleomycin, and Zeocin™
   2639..2686    -  promoter       EM7 promoter: synthetic bacterial promoter&nbsp
   2791..3094    +  enhancer       CMV enhancer: human cytomegalovirus immediate early enhancer
   3095..3298    +  promoter       CMV promoter: human cytomegalovirus (CMV) immediate early promoter
   3384..3707    +  CDS            FKBP1A: FKB1A_HUMAN - Also known as FKBP1, FKBP12. Experimental evidence at protein level: Swiss-Prot protein existence level 1. Keeps in an inactive conformation TGFBR1, the TGF-beta type I serine/threonine kinase receptor, preventing TGF-beta receptor activation in absence of ligand. Recruits SMAD7 to ACVR1B which prevents the association of SMAD2 and SMAD3 with the activin receptor complex, thereby blocking the activin signal. May modulate the RYR1 calcium channel activity. PPIases accelerate the folding of proteins. It catalyzes the cis-trans isomerization of proline imidic peptide bonds in oligop
   3732..4439    +  CDS            mCherry: mCherry is a basic (constitutively fluorescent) red fluorescent protein published in 2004, derived from Discosoma sp.. It is reported to be a very rapidly-maturing monomer with low acid sensitivity.
   4485..4586    +  CDS            BCL2L1 (fragment): B2CL1_HUMAN - Also known as BCL2L, BCLX. Experimental evidence at protein level: Swiss-Prot protein existence level 1. Isoform Bcl-X(S) promotes apoptosis. From Homo sapiens (Human).
   4629..5201    +  misc_feature   IRES: internal ribosome entry site (IRES) of the encephalomyocarditis virus (EMCV)
   5204..5602    +  CDS            BSD: blasticidin S deaminase; Aspergillus terreus BSD; confers resistance to blasticidin
   5609..6197    +  misc_feature   WPRE: woodchuck hepatitis virus posttranscriptional regulatory element
   6214..6402    +  CDS            nef (fragment): NEF_HV1Z2 - Experimental evidence at protein level: Swiss-Prot protein existence level 1. Extracellular Nef protein targets CD4(+) T-lymphocytes for apoptosis by interacting with CXCR4 surface receptors. From Human immunodeficiency virus type 1 group M subtype D (isolate Z2/CDC-Z34) (HIV-1).
   6404..6637    +  LTR            3' LTR (ΔU3): self-inactivating 3' long terminal repeat (LTR) from HIV-1
   6744..6968    +  polyA_signal   bGH poly(A) signal: bovine growth hormone polyadenylation signal
   6972..6993    +  promoter       SV40 promoter (fragment): SV40 enhancer and early promoter
   7014..7442    +  rep_origin     f1 ori (sequence partly withheld): f1 bacteriophage origin of replication; arrow indicates direction of (+) strand synthesis
   7456..7785    +  promoter       SV40 promoter: SV40 enhancer and early promoter
   7834..8859    +  CDS            HygR: aminoglycoside phosphotransferase from E. coli; aph(4)-Ia; confers resistance to hygromycin
   8869..8994    +  CDS            ble (fragment): BLE_KLEPN - Experimental evidence at protein level: Swiss-Prot protein existence level 1. Binding protein with a strong affinity to the bleomycin family of antibiotics. Binds to CL990; an antimitotic-antibiotic compound. From Klebsiella pneumoniae.
   8989..9110    +  polyA_signal   SV40 poly(A) signal: SV40 polyadenylation signal
   9181..9203    -  protein_bind   lac operator (fragment): The lac repressor binds to the lac operator to inhibit transcription in E. coli. This inhibition can be relieved by adding lactose or isopropyl-β-D-thiogalactopyranoside (IPTG). lac repressor encoded by lacI
   9207..9237    -  promoter       lac promoter: promoter for the E. coli lac operon
   9252..9273    -  protein_bind   CAP binding site: CAP binding activates transcription in the presence of cAMP. E. coli catabolite activator protein
   9286..9378    -  CDS            lacI (fragment): lac repressor; lacI; The lac repressor binds to the lac operator to inhibit transcription in E. coli. This inhibition can be relieved by adding lactose or isopropyl-β-D-thiogalactopyranoside (IPTG).
   9561..10149   -  rep_origin     ori: high-copy-number ColE1/pMB1/pBR322/pUC origin of replication
  10320..11180   -  CDS            AmpR: β-lactamase; bla; confers resistance to ampicillin, carbenicillin, and related antibiotics
  11181..11285   -  promoter       AmpR promoter: bla
  11333..11467   +  polyA_signal   SV40 poly(A) signal: SV40 polyadenylation signal
  11634..329     +  CDS            nef (fragment) (across the origin): NEF_HV1BR - Experimental evidence at protein level: Swiss-Prot protein existence level 1. Extracellular Nef protein targets CD4(+) T-lymphocytes for apoptosis by interacting with CXCR4 surface receptors (PubMed:14990729). From Human immunodeficiency virus type 1 group M subtype B (isolate BRU/LAI) (HIV-1).
>Addgene plasmid #120718 | pLEX-FKBP-BclXL-Blasticidin | addgene full sequence | sequence record 234164 | Addgene NGS Result
TGGAAGGGCTAATTCACTCCCAAAGAAGACAAGATATCCTTGATCTGTGGATCTACCACACACAAGGCTA
CTTCCCTGATTAGCAGAACTACACACCAGGGCCAGGGGTCAGATATCCACTGACCTTTGGATGGTGCTAC
AAGCTAGTACCAGTTGAGCCAGATAAGGTAGAAGAGGCCAATAAAGGAGAGAACACCAGCTTGTTACACC
CTGTGAGCCTGCATGGGATGGATGACCCGGAGAGAGAAGTGTTAGAGTGGAGGTTTGACAGCCGCCTAGC
ATTTCATCACGTGGCCCGAGAGCTGCATCCGGAGTACTTCAAGAACTGCTGATATCGAGCTTGCTACAAG
GGACTTTCCGCTGGGGACTTTCCAGGGAGGCGTGGCCTGGGCGGGACTGGGGAGTGGCGAGCCCTCAGAT
CCTGCATATAAGCAGCTGCTTTTTGCCTGTACTGGGTCTCTCTGGTTAGACCAGATCTGAGCCTGGGAGC
TCTCTGGCTAACTAGGGAACCCACTGCTTAAGCCTCAATAAAGCTTGCCTTGAGTGCTTCAAGTAGTGTG
TGCCCGTCTGTTGTGTGACTCTGGTAACTAGAGATCCCTCAGACCCTTTTAGTCAGTGTGGAAAATCTCT
AGCAGTGGCGCCCGAACAGGGACTTGAAAGCGAAAGGGAAACCAGAGGAGCTCTCTCGACGCAGGACTCG
GCTTGCTGAAGCGCGCACGGCAAGAGGCGAGGGGCGGCGACTGGTGAGTACGCCAAAAATTTTGACTAGC
GGAGGCTAGAAGGAGAGAGATGGGTGCGAGAGCGTCAGTATTAAGCGGGGGAGAATTAGATCGCGATGGG
AAAAAATTCGGTTAAGGCCAGGGGGAAAGAAAAAATATAAATTAAAACATATAGTATGGGCAAGCAGGGA
GCTAGAACGATTCGCAGTTAATCCTGGCCTGTTAGAAACATCAGAAGGCTGTAGACAAATACTGGGACAG
CTACAACCATCCCTTCAGACAGGATCAGAAGAACTTAGATCATTATATAATACAGTAGCAACCCTCTATT
GTGTGCATCAAAGGATAGAGATAAAAGACACCAAGGAAGCTTTAGACAAGATAGAGGAAGAGCAAAACAA
AAGTAAGACCACCGCACAGCAAGCGGCCGGCCGCTGATCTTCAGACCTGGAGGAGGAGATATGAGGGACA
ATTGGAGAAGTGAATTATATAAATATAAAGTAGTAAAAATTGAACCATTAGGAGTAGCACCCACCAAGGC
AAAGAGAAGAGTGGTGCAGAGAGAAAAAAGAGCAGTGGGAATAGGAGCTTTGTTCCTTGGGTTCTTGGGA
GCAGCAGGAAGCACTATGGGCGCAGCGTCAATGACGCTGACGGTACAGGCCAGACAATTATTGTCTGGTA
TAGTGCAGCAGCAGAACAATTTGCTGAGGGCTATTGAGGCGCAACAGCATCTGTTGCAACTCACAGTCTG
GGGCATCAAGCAGCTCCAGGCAAGAATCCTGGCTGTGGAAAGATACCTAAAGGATCAACAGCTCCTGGGG
ATTTGGGGTTGCTCTGGAAAACTCATTTGCACCACTGCTGTGCCTTGGAATGCTAGTTGGAGTAATAAAT
CTCTGGAACAGATTTGGAATCACACGACCTGGATGGAGTGGGACAGAGAAATTAACAATTACACAAGCTT
AATACACTCCTTAATTGAAGAATCGCAAAACCAGCAAGAAAAGAATGAACAAGAATTATTGGAATTAGAT
AAATGGGCAAGTTTGTGGAATTGGTTTAACATAACAAATTGGCTGTGGTATATAAAATTATTCATAATGA
TAGTAGGAGGCTTGGTAGGTTTAAGAATAGTTTTTGCTGTACTTTCTATAGTGAATAGAGTTAGGCAGGG
ATATTCACCATTATCGTTTCAGACCCACCTCCCAACCCCGAGGGGACCCGACAGGCCCGAAGGAATAGAA
GAAGAAGGTGGAGAGAGAGACAGAGACAGATCCATTCGATTAGTGAACGGATCGGCACTGCGTGCGCCAA
TTCTGCAGACAAATGGCAGTATTCATCCACAATTTTAAAAGAAAAGGGGGGATTGGGGGGTACAGTGCAG
GGGAAAGAATAGTAGACATAATAGCAACAGACATACAAACTAAAGAATTACAAAAACAAATTACAAAAAT
TCAAAATTTTCGGGTTTATTACAGGGACAGCAGAGATCCAGTTTGGTTAGTACCGGGCCCGCTCTAGTCC
GGAATCAGTCCTGCTCCTCGGCCACGAAGTGCACGCAGTTGCCGGCCGGGTCGCGCAGGGCGAACTCCCG
CCCCCACGGCTGCTCGCCGATCTCGGTCATGGCCGGCCCGGAGGCGTCCCGGAAGTTCGTGGACACGACC
TCCGACCACTCGGCGTACAGCTCGTCCAGGCCGCGCACCCACACCCAGGCCAGGGTGTTGTCCGGCACCA
CCTGGTCCTGGACCGCGCTGATGAACAGGGTCACGTCGTCCCGGACCACACCGGCGAAGTCGTCCTCCAC
GAAGTCCCGGGAGAACCCGAGCCGGTCGGTCCAGAACTCGACCGCTCCGGCGACGTCGCGCGCGGTGAGC
ACCGGAACGGCACTGGTCAACTTGGCCATGGTGGCCCTCCTATAGTGAGTCGTATTATACTATGCCGATA
TACTATGCCGATGATTAATTGTCAACACGTGCTGCAGGTCCGAGGTTCTAGACGTATTACCGCCATGCAT
TAGTTATTAATAGTAATCAATTACGGGGTCATTAGTTCATAGCCCATATATGGAGTTCCGCGTTACATAA
CTTACGGTAAATGGCCCGCCTGGCTGACCGCCCAACGACCCCCGCCCATTGACGTCAATAATGACGTATG
TTCCCATAGTAACGCCAATAGGGACTTTCCATTGACGTCAATGGGTGGAGTATTTACGGTAAACTGCCCA
CTTGGCAGTACATCAAGTGTATCATATGCCAAGTACGCCCCCTATTGACGTCAATGACGGTAAATGGCCC
GCCTGGCATTATGCCCAGTACATGACCTTATGGGACTTTCCTACTTGGCAGTACATCTACGTATTAGTCA
TCGCTATTACCATGGTGATGCGGTTTTGGCAGTACATCAATGGGCGTGGATAGCGGTTTGACTCACGGGG
ATTTCCAAGTCTCCACCCCATTGACGTCAATGGGAGTTTGTTTTGGCACCAAAATCAACGGGACTTTCCA
AAATGTCGTAACAACTCCGCCCCATTGACGCAAATGGGCGGTAGGCGTGTACGGTGGGAGGTCTATATAA
GCAGAGCTCGTTTAGTGAACCGTCAGATCGCCTGGAGACGCCATCCACGCTGTTTTGACCTCCATAGAAG
ACACCGACTCTACTAGAGGATCCATGGGAGTGCAGGTGGAGACTATCTCCCCAGGAGACGGGCGCACCTT
CCCCAAGCGCGGCCAGACCTGCGTGGTGCACTACACCGGGATGCTTGAAGATGGAAAGAAATTTGATTCC
TCCCGGGACAGAAACAAGCCCTTTAAGTTTATGCTAGGCAAGCAGGAGGTGATCCGAGGCTGGGAAGAAG
GGGTTGCCCAGATGAGTGTGGGTCAGAGAGCCAAACTGACTATATCTCCAGATTATGCCTATGGTGCCAC
TGGGCACCCAGGCATCATCCCACCACATGCCACTCTCGTCTTCGATGTGGAGCTTCTAAAACTGGAAGGT
GCTGCACTTCTGCCCGGTTCTATGGTGAGCAAGGGCGAGGAGGATAACATGGCCATCATCAAGGAGTTCA
TGCGCTTCAAGGTGCACATGGAGGGCTCCGTGAACGGCCACGAGTTCGAGATCGAGGGCGAGGGCGAGGG
CCGCCCCTACGAGGGCACCCAGACCGCCAAGCTGAAGGTGACCAAGGGTGGCCCCCTGCCCTTCGCCTGG
GACATCCTGTCCCCTCAGTTCATGTACGGCTCCAAGGCCTACGTGAAGCACCCCGCCGACATCCCCGACT
ACTTGAAGCTGTCCTTCCCCGAGGGCTTCAAGTGGGAGCGCGTGATGAACTTCGAGGACGGCGGCGTGGT
GACCGTGACCCAGGACTCCTCCCTGCAGGACGGCGAGTTCATCTACAAGGTGAAGCTGCGCGGCACCAAC
TTCCCCTCCGACGGCCCCGTAATGCAGAAGAAGACCATGGGCTGGGAGGCCTCCTCCGAGCGGATGTACC
CCGAGGACGGCGCCCTGAAGGGCGAGATCAAGCAGAGGCTGAAGCTGAAGGACGGCGGCCACTACGACGC
TGAGGTCAAGACCACCTACAAGGCCAAGAAGCCCGTGCAGCTGCCCGGCGCCTACAACGTCAACATCAAG
TTGGACATCACCTCCCACAACGAGGACTACACCATCGTGGAACAGTACGAACGCGCCGAGGGCCGCCACT
CCACCGGCGGCATGGACGAGCTGTACAAGCCCGGTTCTGCCGCCATGGCATATCCATATGACGTCCCAGA
CTATGCTGCCGAGAGCCGAAAGGGCCAGGAACGCTTCAACCGCTGGTTCCTGACGGGCATGACTGTGGCC
GGCGTGGTTCTGCTGGGCTCACTCTTCAGTCGGAAATGACTCGAGTCTAGAGGGCCCGACGCGTCTGGCC
ACCGGTCGCCCCTCTCCCTCCCCCCCCCCTAACGTTACTGGCCGAAGCCGCTTGGAATAAGGCCGGTGTG
CGTTTGTCTATATGTTATTTTCCACCATATTGCCGTCTTTTGGCAATGTGAGGGCCCGGAAACCTGGCCC
TGTCTTCTTGACGAGCATTCCTAGGGGTCTTTCCCCTCTCGCCAAAGGAATGCAAGGTCTGTTGAATGTC
GTGAAGGAAGCAGTTCCTCTGGAAGCTTCTTGAAGACAAACAACGTCTGTAGCGACCCTTTGCAGGCAGC
GGAACCCCCCACCTGGCGACAGGTGCCTCTGCGGCCAAAAGCCACGTGTATAAGATACACCTGCAAAGGC
GGCACAACCCCAGTGCCACGTTGTGAGTTGGATAGTTGTGGAAAGAGTCAAATGGCTCTCCTCAAGCGTA
TTCAACAAGGGGCTGAAGGATGCCCAGAAGGTACCCCATTGTATGGGATCTGATCTGGGGCCTCGGTGCA
CATGCTTTACATGTGTTTAGTCGAGGTTAAAAAAACGTCTAGGCCCCCCGAACCACGGGGACGTGGTTTT
CCTTTGAAAAACACGATAATACCATGGCCAAGCCTTTGTCTCAAGAAGAATCCACCCTCATTGAAAGAGC
AACGGCTACAATCAACAGCATCCCCATCTCTGAAGACTACAGCGTCGCCAGCGCAGCTCTCTCTAGCGAC
GGCCGCATCTTCACTGGTGTCAATGTATATCATTTTACTGGGGGACCTTGTGCAGAACTCGTGGTGCTGG
GCACTGCTGCTGCTGCGGCAGCTGGCAACCTGACTTGTATCGTCGCGATCGGAAATGAGAACAGGGGCAT
CTTGAGCCCCTGCGGACGGTGCCGACAGGTGCTTCTCGATCTGCATCCTGGGATCAAAGCCATAGTGAAG
GACAGTGATGGACAGCCGACGGCAGTTGGGATTCGTGAATTGCTGCCCTCTGGTTATGTGTGGGAGGGCT
AAGTTAACAATCAACCTCTGGATTACAAAATTTGTGAAAGATTGACTGGTATTCTTAACTATGTTGCTCC
TTTTACGCTATGTGGATACGCTGCTTTAATGCCTTTGTATCATGCTATTGCTTCCCGTATGGCTTTCATT
TTCTCCTCCTTGTATAAATCCTGGTTGCTGTCTCTTTATGAGGAGTTGTGGCCCGTTGTCAGGCAACGTG
GCGTGGTGTGCACTGTGTTTGCTGACGCAACCCCCACTGGTTGGGGCATTGCCACCACCTGTCAGCTCCT
TTCCGGGACTTTCGCTTTCCCCCTCCCTATTGCCACGGCGGAACTCATCGCCGCCTGCCTTGCCCGCTGC
TGGACAGGGGCTCGGCTGTTGGGCACTGACAATTCCGTGGTGTTGTCGGGGAAGCTGACGTCCTTTCCAT
GGCTGCTCGCCTGTGTTGCCACCTGGATTCTGCGCGGGACGTCCTTCTGCTACGTCCCTTCGGCCCTCAA
TCCAGCGGACCTTCCTTCCCGCGGCCTGCTGCCGGCTCTGCGGCCTCTTCCGCGTCTTCGCCTTCGCCCT
CAGACGAGTCGGATCTCCCTTTGGGCCGCCTCCCCGCCTGGAATTAATTCTGCAGTCGAGACCTAGAAAA
ACATGGAGCAATCACAAGTAGCAATACAGCAGCTACCAATGCTGATTGTGCCTGGCTAGAAGCACAAGAG
GAGGAGGAGGTGGGTTTTCCAGTCACACCTCAGGTACCTTTAAGACCAATGACTTACAAGGCAGCTGTAG
ATCTTAGCCACTTTTTAAAAGAAAAGAGGGGACTGGAAGGGCTAATTCACTCCCAACGAAGACAAGATCT
GCTTTTTGCTTGTACTGGGTCTCTCTGGTTAGACCAGATCTGAGCCTGGGAGCTCTCTGGCTAACTAGGG
AACCCACTGCTTAAGCCTCAATAAAGCTTGCCTTGAGTGCTTCAAGTAGTGTGTGCCCGTCTGTTGTGTG
ACTCTGGTAACTAGAGATCCCTCAGACCCTTTTAGTCAGTGTGGAAAATCTCTAGCAGTAGTAGTTCATG
TCATCTTATTATTCAGTATTTATAACTTGCAAAGAAATGAATATCAGAGAGTGAGAGGCCTTGACATTGT
TTAAACCCGCTGATCAGCCTCGACTGTGCCTTCTAGTTGCCAGCCATCTGTTGTTTGCCCCTCCCCCGTG
CCTTCCTTGACCCTGGAAGGTGCCACTCCCACTGTCCTTTCCTAATAAAATGAGGAAATTGCATCGCATT
GTCTGAGTAGGTGTCATTCTATTCTGGGGGGTGGGGTGGGGCAGGACAGCAAGGGGGAGGATTGGGAAGA
CAATAGCAGGCATGCTGGGGATGCGGTGGGCTCTATGGCTTCTGAGGCGGAAAGAACCAGCTGGGGCTCT
AGGGGGTATCCCC
[124 nt withheld, positions 7014-7137]
C
[91 nt withheld, positions 7139-7229]
A
[49 nt withheld, positions 7231-7279]
CCTTTGACGTTGGAGTCCACGTTCTTT
[37 nt withheld, positions 7307-7343]
ACCCTATCTCGGTCTATTCTTTTGATTTATAAGGGATTTTGCCGATTTCGGCCTATTGGTTAAAAAATGA
GCTGATTTAACAAAAATTTAACGCGAATTAATTCTGTGGAATGTGTGTCAGTTAGGGTGTGGAAAGTCCC
CAGGCTCCCCAGCAGGCAGAAGTATGCAAAGCATGCATCTCAATTAGTCAGCAACCAGGTGTGGAAAGTC
CCCAGGCTCCCCAGCAGGCAGAAGTATGCAAAGCATGCATCTCAATTAGTCAGCAACCATAGTCCCGCCC
CTAACTCCGCCCATCCCGCCCCTAACTCCGCCCAGTTCCGCCCATTCTCCGCCCCATGGCTGACTAATTT
TTTTTATTTATGCAGAGGCCGAGGCCGCCTCTGCCTCTGAGCTATTCCAGAAGTAGTGAGGAGGCTTTTT
TGGAGGCCTAGGCTTTTGCAAAAAGCTCCCGGGAGCTTGTATATCCATTTTCGGATCTGATCAGCACGTG
ATGAAAAAGCCTGAACTCACCGCGACGTCTGTCGAGAAGTTTCTGATCGAAAAGTTCGACAGCGTCTCCG
ACCTGATGCAGCTCTCGGAGGGCGAAGAATCTCGTGCTTTCAGCTTCGATGTAGGAGGGCGTGGATATGT
CCTGCGGGTAAATAGCTGCGCCGATGGTTTCTACAAAGATCGTTATGTTTATCGGCACTTTGCATCGGCC
GCGCTCCCGATTCCGGAAGTGCTTGACATTGGGGAATTCAGCGAGAGCCTGACCTATTGCATCTCCCGCC
GTGCACAGGGTGTCACGTTGCAAGACCTGCCTGAAACCGAACTGCCCGCTGTTCTGCAGCCGGTCGCGGA
GGCCATGGATGCGATCGCTGCGGCCGATCTTAGCCAGACGAGCGGGTTCGGCCCATTCGGACCGCAAGGA
ATCGGTCAATACACTACATGGCGTGATTTCATATGCGCGATTGCTGATCCCCATGTGTATCACTGGCAAA
CTGTGATGGACGACACCGTCAGTGCGTCCGTCGCGCAGGCTCTCGATGAGCTGATGCTTTGGGCCGAGGA
CTGCCCCGAAGTCCGGCACCTCGTGCACGCGGATTTCGGCTCCAACAATGTCCTGACGGACAATGGCCGC
ATAACAGCGGTCATTGACTGGAGCGAGGCGATGTTCGGGGATTCCCAATACGAGGTCGCCAACATCTTCT
TCTGGAGGCCGTGGTTGGCTTGTATGGAGCAGCAGACGCGCTACTTCGAGCGGAGGCATCCGGAGCTTGC
AGGATCGCCGCGGCTCCGGGCGTATATGCTCCGCATTGGTCTTGACCAACTCTATCAGAGCTTGGTTGAC
GGCAATTTCGATGATGCAGCTTGGGCGCAGGGTCGATGCGACGCAATCGTCCGATCCGGAGCCGGGACTG
TCGGGCGTACACAAATCGCCCGCAGAAGCGCGGCCGTCTGGACCGATGGCTGTGTAGAAGTACTCGCCGA
TAGTGGAAACCGACGCCCCAGCACTCGTCCGAGGGCAAAGGAATAGCACGTGCTACGAGATTTCGATTCC
ACCGCCGCCTTCTATGAAAGGTTGGGCTTCGGAATCGTTTTCCGGGACGCCGGCTGGATGATCCTCCAGC
GCGGGGATCTCATGCTGGAGTTCTTCGCCCACCCCAACTTGTTTATTGCAGCTTATAATGGTTACAAATA
AAGCAATAGCATCACAAATTTCACAAATAAAGCATTTTTTTCACTGCATTCTAGTTGTGGTTTGTCCAAA
CTCATCAATGTATCTTATCATGTCTGTATACCGTCGACCTCTAGCTAGAGCTTGGCGTAATCATGGTCAT
AGCTGTTTCCTGTGTGAAATTGTTATCCGCTCACAATTCCACACAACATACGAGCCGGAAGCATAAAGTG
TAAAGCCTGGGGTGCCTAATGAGTGAGCTAACTCACATTAATTGCGTTGCGCTCACTGCCCGCTTTCCAG
TCGGGAAACCTGTCGTGCCAGCTGCATTAATGAATCGGCCAACGCGCGGGGAGAGGCGGTTTGCGTATTG
GGCGCTCTTCCGCTTCCTCGCTCACTGACTCGCTGCGCTCGGTCGTTCGGCTGCGGCGAGCGGTATCAGC
TCACTCAAAGGCGGTAATACGGTTATCCACAGAATCAGGGGATAACGCAGGAAAGAACATGTGAGCAAAA
GGCCAGCAAAAGGCCAGGAACCGTAAAAAGGCCGCGTTGCTGGCGTTTTTCCATAGGCTCCGCCCCCCTG
ACGAGCATCACAAAAATCGACGCTCAAGTCAGAGGTGGCGAAACCCGACAGGACTATAAAGATACCAGGC
GTTTCCCCCTGGAAGCTCCCTCGTGCGCTCTCCTGTTCCGACCCTGCCGCTTACCGGATACCTGTCCGCC
TTTCTCCCTTCGGGAAGCGTGGCGCTTTCTCATAGCTCACGCTGTAGGTATCTCAGTTCGGTGTAGGTCG
TTCGCTCCAAGCTGGGCTGTGTGCACGAACCCCCCGTTAAGCCCGACCGCTGCGCCTTATCCGGTAACTA
TCGTCTTGAGTCCAACCCGGTAAGACACGACTTATCGCCACTGGCAGCAGCCACTGGTAACAGGATTAGC
AGAGCGAGGTATGTAGGCGGTGCTACAGAGTTCTTGAAGTGGTGGCCTAACTACGGCTACACTAGAAGAA
CAGTATTTGGTATCTGCGCTCTGCTGAAGCCAGTTACCTTCGGAAAAAGAGTTGGTAGCTCTTGATCCGG
CAAACAAACCACCGCTGGTAGCGGTGGTTTTTTTGTTTGCAAGCAGCAGATTACGCGCAGAAAAAAAGGA
TCTCAAGAAGATCCTTTGATCTTTTCTACGGGGTCTGACGCTCAGTGGAACGAAAACTCACGTTAAGGGA
TTTTGGTCATGAGATTATCAAAAAGGATCTTCACCTAGATCCTTTTAAATTAAAAATGAAGTTTTAAATC
AATCTAAAGTATATATGAGTAAACTTGGTCTGACAGTTACCAATGCTTAATCAGTGAGGCACCTATCTCA
GCGATCTGTCTATTTCGTTCATCCATAGTTGCCTGACTCCCCGTCGTGTAGATAACTACGATACGGGAGG
GCTTACCATCTGGCCCCAGTGCTGCAATGATACCGCGAGACCCACGCTCACCGGCTCCAGATTTATCAGC
AATAAACCAGCCAGCCGGAAGGGCCGAGCGCAGAAGTGGTCCTGCAACTTTATCCGCCTCCATCCAGTCT
ATTAATTGTTGCCGGGAAGCTAGAGTAAGTAGTTCGCCAGTTAATAGTTTGCGCAACGTTGTTGCCATTG
CTACAGGCATCGTGGTGTCACGCTCGTCGTTTGGTATGGCTTCATTCAGCTCCGGTTCCCAACGATCAAG
GCGAGTTACATGATCCCCCATGTTGTGCAAAAAAGCGGTTAGCTCCTTCGGTCCTCCGATCGTTGTCAGA
AGTAAGTTGGCCGCAGTGTTATCACTCATGGTTATGGCAGCACTGCATAATTCTCTTACTGTCATGCCAT
CCGTAAGATGCTTTTCTGTGACTGGTGAGTACTCAACCAAGTCATTCTGAGAATAGTGTATGCGGCGACC
GAGTTGCTCTTGCCCGGCGTCAATACGGGATAATACCGCGCCACATAGCAGAACTTTAAAAGTGCTCATC
ATTGGAAAACGTTCTTCGGGGCGAAAACTCTCAAGGATCTTACCGCTGTTGAGATCCAGTTCGATGTAAC
CCACTCGTGCACCCAACTGATCTTCAGCATCTTTTACTTTCACCAGCGTTTCTGGGTGAGCAAAAACAGG
AAGGCAAAATGCCGCAAAAAAGGGAATAAGGGCGACACGGAAATGTTGAATACTCATACTCTTCCTTTTT
CAATATTATTGAAGCATTTATCAGGGTTATTGTCTCATGAGCGGATACATATTTGAATGTATTTAGAAAA
ATAAACAAATAGGGGTTCCGCGCACATTTCCCCGAAAAGTGCCACCTGACGTCGACGGATCGGGAGATCA
ACTTGTTTATTGCAGCTTATAATGGTTACAAATAAAGCAATAGCATCACAAATTTCACAAATAAAGCATT
TTTTTCACTGCATTCTAGTTGTGGTTTGTCCAAACTCATCAATGTATCTTATCATGTCTGGATCAACTGG
ATAACTCAAGCTAACCAAAATCATCCCAAACTTCCCACCCCATACCCTATTACCACTGCCAATTACCTGT
GGTTTCATTTACTCTAAACCTGTGATTCCTCTGAATTATTTTCATTTTAAAGAAATTGTATTTGTTAAAT
ATGTACTACAAACTTAGTAGT
