>Addgene plasmid #120718 | pLEX-FKBP-BclXL-Blasticidin | depositor partial sequence | sequence record 229312 | pLEX Forward
TGGGAGGTCTATATAAGCAGAGCTCGTTTAGTGAACCGTCAGATCGCCTGGAGACGCCATCCACGCTGTT
TTGACCTCCATAGAAGACACCGACTCTACTAGAGGATCCATGGGAGTGCAGGTGGAGACTATCTCCCCAG
GAGACGGGCGCACCTTCCCCAAGCGCGGCCAGACCTGCGTGGTGCACTACACCGGGATGCTTGAAGATGG
AAAGAAATTTGATTCCTCCCGGGACAGAAACAAGCCCTTTAAGTTTATGCTAGGCAAGCAGGAGGTGATC
CGAGGCTGGGAAGAAGGGGTTGCCCAGATGAGTGTGGGTCAGAGAGCCAAACTGACTATATCTCCAGATT
ATGCCTATGGTGCCACTGGGCACCCAGGCATCATCCCACCACATGCCACTCTCGTCTTCGATGTGGAGCT
TCTAAAACTGGAAGGTGCTGCACTTCTGCCCGGTTCTATGGTGAGCAAGGGCGAGGAGGATAACATGGCC
ATCATCAAGGAGTTCATGCGCTTCAAGGTGCACATGGAGGGCTCCGTGAACGGCCACGAGTTCGAGATCG
AGGGCGAGGGCGAGGGCCGCCCCTACGAGGGCACCCAGACCGCCAAGCTGAAGGTGACCAAGGGTGGCCC
CCTGCCCTTCGCCTGGGACATCCTGTCCCCTCAGTTCATGTACGGCTCCAAGGCCTACGTGAAGCACCCC
GCCGACATCCCCGACTACTTGAAGCTGTCCTTCCCCGAGGGCTTCAAGTGGGAGCGCGTGATGAACTTCG
AGGACGGCGGCGTGGTGACCGTGACCCAGGACTCCTCCCTGCAGGACGGCGAGTTCATCTACAAGGTGAA
GCTGCGCGGCACCAACTTCCCCTCC
