>Addgene plasmid #120718 | pLEX-FKBP-BclXL-Blasticidin | depositor partial sequence | sequence record 229313 | pLEX Reverse
TCATCAAGGAGTTCATGCGCTTCAAGGTGCACATGGAGGGCTCCGTGAACGGCCACGAGTTCGAGATCGA
GGGCGAGGGCGAGGGCCGCCCCTACGAGGGCACCCAGACCGCCAAGCTGAAGGTGACCAAGGGTGGCCCC
CTGCCCTTCGCCTGGGACATCCTGTCCCCTCAGTTCATGTACGGCTCCAAGGCCTACGTGAAGCACCCCG
CCGACATCCCCGACTACTTGAAGCTGTCCTTCCCCGAGGGCTTCAAGTGGGAGCGCGTGATGAACTTCGA
GGACGGCGGCGTGGTGACCGTGACCCAGGACTCCTCCCTGCAGGACGGCGAGTTCATCTACAAGGTGAAG
CTGCGCGGCACCAACTTCCCCTCCGACGGCCCCGTAATGCAGAAGAAGACCATGGGCTGGGAGGCCTCCT
CCGAGCGGATGTACCCCGAGGACGGCGCCCTGAAGGGCGAGATCAAGCAGAGGCTGAAGCTGAAGGACGG
CGGCCACTACGACGCTGAGGTCAAGACCACCTACAAGGCCAAGAAGCCCGTGCAGCTGCCCGGCGCCTAC
AACGTCAACATCAAGTTGGACATCACCTCCCACAACGAGGACTACACCATCGTGGAACAGTACGAACGCG
CCGAGGGCCGCCACTCCACCGGCGGCATGGACGAGCTGTACAAGCCCGGTTCTGCCGCCATGGCATATCC
ATATGACGTCCCAGACTATGCTGCCGAGAGCCGAAAGGGCCAGGAACGCTTCAACCGCTGGTTCCTGACG
GGCATGACTGTGGCCGGCGTGGTTCTGCTGGGCTCACTCTTCAGTCGGAAATGACTCGAGTCTAGAGGGC
CCGACGCGTCTGGCCACCGGTCGC
